>Addgene plasmid #127315 | pcDNA3.1(+)/AUG-nLuc-3XFLAG-CL1/PEST | addgene full sequence | sequence record 247786 | Addgene NGS Result
ATCTGCTTAGGGTTAGGCGTTTTGCGCTGCTTCGCGATGTACGGGCCAGATATACGCGTTGACATTGATT
ATTGACTAGTTATTAATAGTAATCAATTACGGGGTCATTAGTTCATAGCCCATATATGGAGTTCCGCGTT
ACATAACTTACGGTAAATGGCCCGCCTGGCTGACCGCCCAACGACCCCCGCCCATTGACGTCAATAATGA
CGTATGTTCCCATAGTAACGCCAATAGGGACTTTCCATTGACGTCAATGGGTGGAGTATTTACGGTAAAC
TGCCCACTTGGCAGTACATCAAGTGTATCATATGCCAAGTACGCCCCCTATTGACGTCAATGACGGTAAA
TGGCCCGCCTGGCATTATGCCCAGTACATGACCTTATGGGACTTTCCTACTTGGCAGTACATCTACGTAT
TAGTCATCGCTATTACCATGGTGATGCGGTTTTGGCAGTACATCAATGGGCGTGGATAGCGGTTTGACTC
ACGGGGATTTCCAAGTCTCCACCCCATTGACGTCAATGGGAGTTTGTTTTGGCACCAAAATCAACGGGAC
TTTCCAAAATGTCGTAACAACTCCGCCCCATTGACGCAAATGGGCGGTAGGCGTGTACGGTGGGAGGTCT
ATATAAGCAGAGCTCTCTGGCTAACTAGAGAACCCACTGCTTACTGGCTTATCGAAATTAATACGACTCA
CTATAGGGAGACCCAAGCTGGCTAGCGTTTAAACTTAAGCTTGGCAATCCGGTACTGTTGGTAAATAAGC
CACCATGGTCTTCACACTCGAAGATTTCGTTGGGGACTGGCGACAGACAGCCGGCTACAACCTGGACCAA
GTCCTTGAACAGGGAGGTGTGTCCAGTTTGTTTCAGAATCTCGGGGTGTCCGTAACTCCGATCCAAAGGA
TTGTCCTGAGCGGTGAAAATGGGCTGAAGATCGACATCCATGTCATCATCCCGTATGAAGGTCTGAGCGG
CGACCAAATGGGCCAGATCGAAAAAATTTTTAAGGTGGTGTACCCTGTGGATGATCATCACTTTAAGGTG
ATCCTGCACTATGGCACACTGGTAATCGACGGGGTTACGCCGAACATGATCGACTATTTCGGACGGCCGT
ATGAAGGCATCGCCGTGTTCGACGGCAAAAAGATCACTGTAACAGGGACCCTGTGGAACGGCAACAAAAT
TATCGACGAGCGCCTGATCAACCCCGACGGCTCCCTGCTGTTCCGAGTAACCATCAACGGAGTGACCGGC
TGGCGGCTGTGCGAACGCATTCTGGCGGACTACAAAGACCATGACGGTGATTATAAAGATCATGACATCG
ATTACAAGGATGACGATGACAAGAATTCTGCTTGCAAGAACTGGTTCAGTAGCTTAAGCCACTTTGTGAT
CCACCTTAACAGCCACGGCTTTCCGCCTGAGGTTGAAGAGCAAGCCGCCGGTACATTGCCTATGTCCTGC
GCACAAGAAAGCGGTATGGACCGGCACCCAGCCGCTTGTGCTTCAGCTCGCATCAACGTCTAAGGCCGCG
ACTCTAGAGGGCCCGTTTAAACCCGCTGATCAGCCTCGACTGTGCCTTCTAGTTGCCAGCCATCTGTTGT
TTGCCCCTCCCCCGTGCCTTCCTTGACCCTGGAAGGTGCCACTCCCACTGTCCTTTCCTAATAAAATGAG
GAAATTGCATCGCATTGTCTGAGTAGGTGTCATTCTATTCTGGGGGGTGGGGTGGGGCAGGACAGCAAGG
GGGAGGATTGGGAAGACAATAGCAGGCATGCTGGGGATGCGGTGGGCTCTATGGCTTCTGAGGCGGAAAG
AACCAGCTGGGGCTCTAGGGGGTATCCCC
[124 nt withheld, positions 1850-1973]
C
[91 nt withheld, positions 1975-2065]
A
[49 nt withheld, positions 2067-2115]
CCTTTGACGTTGGAGTCCACGTTCTTT
[37 nt withheld, positions 2143-2179]
ACCCTATCTCGGTCTATTCTTTTGATTTATAAGGGATTTTGCCGATTTCGGCCTATTGGTTAAAAAATGA
GCTGATTTAACAAAAATTTAACGCGAATTAATTCTGTGGAATGTGTGTCAGTTAGGGTGTGGAAAGTCCC
CAGGCTCCCCAGCAGGCAGAAGTATGCAAAGCATGCATCTCAATTAGTCAGCAACCAGGTGTGGAAAGTC
CCCAGGCTCCCCAGCAGGCAGAAGTATGCAAAGCATGCATCTCAATTAGTCAGCAACCATAGTCCCGCCC
CTAACTCCGCCCATCCCGCCCCTAACTCCGCCCAGTTCCGCCCATTCTCCGCCCCATGGCTGACTAATTT
TTTTTATTTATGCAGAGGCCGAGGCCGCCTCTGCCTCTGAGCTATTCCAGAAGTAGTGAGGAGGCTTTTT
TGGAGGCCTAGGCTTTTGCAAAAAGCTCCCGGGAGCTTGTATATCCATTTTCGGATCTGATCAAGAGACA
GGATGAGGATCGTTTCGCATGATTGAACAAGATGGATTGCACGCAGGTTCTCCGGCCGCTTGGGTGGAGA
GGCTATTCGGCTATGACTGGGCACAACAGACAATCGGCTGCTCTGATGCCGCCGTGTTCCGGCTGTCAGC
GCAGGGGCGCCCGGTTCTTTTTGTCAAGACCGACCTGTCCGGTGCCCTGAATGAACTGCAGGACGAGGCA
GCGCGGCTATCGTGGCTGGCCACGACGGGCGTTCCTTGCGCAGCTGTGCTCGACGTTGTCACTGAAGCGG
GAAGGGACTGGCTGCTATTGGGCGAAGTGCCGGGGCAGGATCTCCTGTCATCTCACCTTGCTCCTGCCGA
GAAAGTATCCATCATGGCTGATGCAATGCGGCGGCTGCATACGCTTGATCCGGCTACCTGCCCATTCGAC
CACCAAGCGAAACATCGCATCGAGCGAGCACGTACTCGGATGGAAGCCGGTCTTGTCGATCAGGATGATC
TGGACGAAGAGCATCAGGGGCTCGCGCCAGCCGAACTGTTCGCCAGGCTCAAGGCGCGCATGCCCGACGG
CGAGGATCTCGTCGTGACCCATGGCGATGCCTGCTTGCCGAATATCATGGTGGAAAATGGCCGCTTTTCT
GGATTCATCGACTGTGGCCGGCTGGGTGTGGCGGACCGCTATCAGGACATAGCGTTGGCTACCCGTGATA
TTGCTGAAGAGCTTGGCGGCGAATGGGCTGACCGCTTCCTCGTGCTTTACGGTATCGCCGCTCCCGATTC
GCAGCGCATCGCCTTCTATCGCCTTCTTGACGAGTTCTTCTGAGCGGGACTCTGGGGTTCGAAATGACCG
ACCAAGCGACGCCCAACCTGCCATCACGAGATTTCGATTCCACCGCCGCCTTCTATGAAAGGTTGGGCTT
CGGAATCGTTTTCCGGGACGCCGGCTGGATGATCCTCCAGCGCGGGGATCTCATGCTGGAGTTCTTCGCC
CACCCCAACTTGTTTATTGCAGCTTATAATGGTTACAAATAAAGCAATAGCATCACAAATTTCACAAATA
AAGCATTTTTTTCACTGCATTCTAGTTGTGGTTTGTCCAAACTCATCAATGTATCTTATCATGTCTGTAT
ACCGTCGACCTCTAGCTAGAGCTTGGCGTAATCATGGTCATAGCTGTTTCCTGTGTGAAATTGTTATCCG
CTCACAATTCCACACAACATACGAGCCGGAAGCATAAAGTGTAAAGCCTGGGGTGCCTAATGAGTGAGCT
AACTCACATTAATTGCGTTGCGCTCACTGCCCGCTTTCCAGTCGGGAAACCTGTCGTGCCAGCTGCATTA
ATGAATCGGCCAACGCGCGGGGAGAGGCGGTTTGCGTATTGGGCGCTCTTCCGCTTCCTCGCTCACTGAC
TCGCTGCGCTCGGTCGTTCGGCTGCGGCGAGCGGTATCAGCTCACTCAAAGGCGGTAATACGGTTATCCA
CAGAATCAGGGGATAACGCAGGAAAGAACATGTGAGCAAAAGGCCAGCAAAAGGCCAGGAACCGTAAAAA
GGCCGCGTTGCTGGCGTTTTTCCATAGGCTCCGCCCCCCTGACGAGCATCACAAAAATCGACGCTCAAGT
CAGAGGTGGCGAAACCCGACAGGACTATAAAGATACCAGGCGTTTCCCCCTGGAAGCTCCCTCGTGCGCT
CTCCTGTTCCGACCCTGCCGCTTACCGGATACCTGTCCGCCTTTCTCCCTTCGGGAAGCGTGGCGCTTTC
TCATAGCTCACGCTGTAGGTATCTCAGTTCGGTGTAGGTCGTTCGCTCCAAGCTGGGCTGTGTGCACGAA
CCCCCCGTTCAGCCCGACCGCTGCGCCTTATCCGGTAACTATCGTCTTGAGTCCAACCCGGTAAGACACG
ACTTATCGCCACTGGCAGCAGCCACTGGTAACAGGATTAGCAGAGCGAGGTATGTAGGCGGTGCTACAGA
GTTCTTGAAGTGGTGGCCTAACTACGGCTACACTAGAAGAACAGTATTTGGTATCTGCGCTCTGCTGAAG
CCAGTTACCTTCGGAAAAAGAGTTGGTAGCTCTTGATCCGGCAAACAAACCACCGCTGGTAGCGGTGGTT
TTTTTGTTTGCAAGCAGCAGATTACGCGCAGAAAAAAAGGATCTCAAGAAGATCCTTTGATCTTTTCTAC
GGGGTCTGACGCTCAGTGGAACGAAAACTCACGTTAAGGGATTTTGGTCATGAGATTATCAAAAAGGATC
TTCACCTAGATCCTTTTAAATTAAAAATGAAGTTTTAAATCAATCTAAAGTATATATGAGTAAACTTGGT
CTGACAGTTACCAATGCTTAATCAGTGAGGCACCTATCTCAGCGATCTGTCTATTTCGTTCATCCATAGT
TGCCTGACTCCCCGTCGTGTAGATAACTACGATACGGGAGGGCTTACCATCTGGCCCCAGTGCTGCAATG
ATACCGCGAGACCCACGCTCACCGGCTCCAGATTTATCAGCAATAAACCAGCCAGCCGGAAGGGCCGAGC
GCAGAAGTGGTCCTGCAACTTTATCCGCCTCCATCCAGTCTATTAATTGTTGCCGGGAAGCTAGAGTAAG
TAGTTCGCCAGTTAATAGTTTGCGCAACGTTGTTGCCATTGCTACAGGCATCGTGGTGTCACGCTCGTCG
TTTGGTATGGCTTCATTCAGCTCCGGTTCCCAACGATCAAGGCGAGTTACATGATCCCCCATGTTGTGCA
AAAAAGCGGTTAGCTCCTTCGGTCCTCCGATCGTTGTCAGAAGTAAGTTGGCCGCAGTGTTATCACTCAT
GGTTATGGCAGCACTGCATAATTCTCTTACTGTCATGCCATCCGTAAGATGCTTTTCTGTGACTGGTGAG
TACTCAACCAAGTCATTCTGAGAATAGTGTATGCGGCGACCGAGTTGCTCTTGCCCGGCGTCAATACGGG
ATAATACCGCGCCACATAGCAGAACTTTAAAAGTGCTCATCATTGGAAAACGTTCTTCGGGGCGAAAACT
CTCAAGGATCTTACCGCTGTTGAGATCCAGTTCGATGTAACCCACTCGTGCACCCAACTGATCTTCAGCA
TCTTTTACTTTCACCAGCGTTTCTGGGTGAGCAAAAACAGGAAGGCAAAATGCCGCAAAAAAGGGAATAA
GGGCGACACGGAAATGTTGAATACTCATACTCTTCCTTTTTCAATATTATTGAAGCATTTATCAGGGTTA
TTGTCTCATGAGCGGATACATATTTGAATGTATTTAGAAAAATAAACAAATAGGGGTTCCGCGCACATTT
CCCCGAAAAGTGCCACCTGACGTCGACGGATCGGGAGATCTCCCGATCCCCTATGGTGCACTCTCAGTAC
AATCTGCTCTGATGCCGCATAGTTAAGCCAGTATCTGCTCCCTGCTTGTGTGTTGGAGGTCGCTGAGTAG
TGCGCGAGCAAAATTTAAGCTACAACAAGGCAAGGCTTGACCGACAATTGCATGAAGA
Features (pLannotate 1.2.2; 23 found; start..end, strand, type, name):
     61..440     +  enhancer       CMV enhancer: human cytomegalovirus immediate early enhancer
    441..644     +  promoter       CMV promoter: human cytomegalovirus (CMV) immediate early promoter
    640..673     +  LTR            5' LTR (truncated) (fragment): truncated 5' long terminal repeat (LTR) from HIV-1
    689..707     +  promoter       T7 promoter: promoter for bacteriophage T7 RNA polymerase
    775..1287    +  CDS            Nluc: NanoLuc® luciferase human codon-optimized
   1288..1353    +  CDS            3xFLAG: three tandem FLAG® epitope tags, followed by an enterokinase cleavage site
   1360..1407    +  CDS            hCL1: non-ORF yeast peptide conferring ubiquitin-dependent degradation human codon-optimized
   1402..1530    +  CDS            Odc1 (fragment): DCOR_MOUSE - Also known as Odc. Experimental evidence at protein level: Swiss-Prot protein existence level 1. Catalyzes the first and rate-limiting step of polyamine biosynthesis that converts ornithine into putrescine, which is the precursor for the polyamines, spermidine and spermine. Polyamines are essential for cell proliferation and are implicated in cellular processes, ranging from DNA replication to apoptosis. From Mus musculus (Mouse).
   1580..1804    +  polyA_signal   bGH poly(A) signal: bovine growth hormone polyadenylation signal
   1808..1829    +  promoter       SV40 promoter (fragment): SV40 enhancer and early promoter
   1850..2278    +  rep_origin     f1 ori (sequence partly withheld): f1 bacteriophage origin of replication; arrow indicates direction of (+) strand synthesis
   2292..2621    +  promoter       SV40 promoter: SV40 enhancer and early promoter
   2688..3479    +  CDS            neo: KKA2_KLEPN - Also known as kan, nptII. Experimental evidence at protein level: Swiss-Prot protein existence level 1. Resistance to kanamycin, neomycin, paromomycin, ribostamycin, butirosin and gentamicin B. From Klebsiella pneumoniae.
   3503..3661    +  CDS            ble (fragment): BLE_KLEPN - Experimental evidence at protein level: Swiss-Prot protein existence level 1. Binding protein with a strong affinity to the bleomycin family of antibiotics. Binds to CL990; an antimitotic-antibiotic compound. From Klebsiella pneumoniae.
   3656..3777    +  polyA_signal   SV40 poly(A) signal: SV40 polyadenylation signal
   3850..3866    -  protein_bind   lac operator: The lac repressor binds to the lac operator to inhibit transcription in E. coli. This inhibition can be relieved by adding lactose or isopropyl-β-D-thiogalactopyranoside (IPTG). lac repressor encoded by lacI
   3874..3904    -  promoter       lac promoter: promoter for the E. coli lac operon
   3919..3940    -  protein_bind   CAP binding site: CAP binding activates transcription in the presence of cAMP. E. coli catabolite activator protein
   3953..4045    -  CDS            lacI (fragment): lac repressor; lacI; The lac repressor binds to the lac operator to inhibit transcription in E. coli. This inhibition can be relieved by adding lactose or isopropyl-β-D-thiogalactopyranoside (IPTG).
   4228..4816    -  rep_origin     ori: high-copy-number ColE1/pMB1/pBR322/pUC origin of replication
   4987..5847    -  CDS            AmpR: β-lactamase; bla; confers resistance to ampicillin, carbenicillin, and related antibiotics
   5848..5952    -  promoter       AmpR promoter: bla
   6011..6063    -  misc_feature   bom (fragment): basis of mobility region from pBR322
