[The description below was written by a language model from this plasmid's Addgene catalogue record and pLannotate feature annotations shown in this document.]
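Description:
pcDNA3.1(+)/AUG-nLuc-3XFLAG-CL1/PEST is a mammalian expression plasmid of about 6.15 kb built on the pcDNA3.1(+) backbone. It is maintained in E. coli through a high-copy ColE1/pUC-type origin and an ampicillin resistance gene (β-lactamase under its own promoter). An f1 phage origin is also present. For mammalian cells, an SV40 early promoter drives a neomycin phosphotransferase gene followed by an SV40 polyadenylation signal, allowing G418 selection of stable transfectants. Several small annotated fragments (a truncated HIV-1 LTR, ble, lacI, bom, and lac promoter/operator elements) look like backbone remnants or short automated similarity hits rather than functional parts of the design.

The payload, cloned between HindIII and ApaI, is a human codon-optimized NanoLuc luciferase open reading frame that starts from a canonical AUG. It is transcribed from the CMV immediate early enhancer/promoter and terminated by the bovine growth hormone polyadenylation signal. A T7 promoter upstream of the insert could also support in vitro transcription. The luciferase is fused at its C terminus to a 3xFLAG epitope for immunodetection, followed by two degradation signals. The first is the CL1 degron, which confers ubiquitin-dependent degradation, and the second is a fragment of mouse ornithine decarboxylase that corresponds to the PEST sequence.

Together these degrons make the reporter highly unstable, so luminescence reflects recent protein synthesis rather than accumulated protein. The associated publication title concerns non-AUG translation and its resistance to protein synthesis inhibitors. In that context, this construct appears to be the AUG-initiated reporter for measuring rapid changes in translation, though the record does not describe specific comparison constructs.
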