Addgene plasmid #127315: pcDNA3.1(+)/AUG-nLuc-3XFLAG-CL1/PEST
Purpose: Express 3xFLAG tagged highly destabilized nanoLuciferase (nLuc) protein from AUG start codon
Depositing lab: Jeremy Wilusz. Publication: Ribosome queuing enables non-AUG translation to be resistant to multiple protein synthesis inhibitors. Kearse MG, Goldman DH, Choi J, Nwaezeapu C, Liang D, Green KM, Goldstrohm AC, Todd PK, Green R, Wilusz JE. Genes Dev. 2019 Jun 6. pii: gad.324715.119. doi: 10.1101/gad.324715.119. PubMed 31171704.
Backbone
  Vector backbone: pcDNA3.1(+)
  Total vector size (bp): 6154
  Vector type: Mammalian Expression
  Selectable markers: Neomycin (select with G418)
Growth in bacteria
  Bacterial resistance: Ampicillin, 100 μg/mL
  Growth temperature: 37°C
  Growth strain: DH5alpha
  Copy number: High Copy
Gene/Insert
  Gene/Insert name: nanoLuciferase (alt name: nLuc)
  Promoter: CMV
  Tag / fusion protein: 3xFLAG (C terminal on insert); CL1/PEST (C terminal on insert)
  Cloning method: Restriction Enzyme; 5′ cloning site HindIII (not destroyed); 3′ cloning site ApaI (not destroyed)
  Sequencing primers: 5′ CGCAAATGGGCGGTAGGCGTG
Terms and licenses: Academic/Nonprofit Terms; Industry Terms: Not Available to Industry
How to cite: pcDNA3.1(+)/AUG-nLuc-3XFLAG-CL1/PEST was a gift from Jeremy Wilusz (Addgene plasmid # 127315 ; http://n2t.net/addgene:127315 ; RRID:Addgene_127315)
